>Addgene plasmid #14107 | pET_Unc653_GFP_His | depositor partial sequence | sequence record 7795 | Author sequence
GCACNCTCCTTCGGGCTCGGTTAGCAGCCGGATCNGCTCGAGTCAANGGTGATGATGGTGATGTTTGTAT
AGTTCATCCATGCCATGTGTAATCCCAGCAGCTGTTACAAACTCAAGAAGGACCATGTGGTCTCTCTTTT
CGTTGGGATCTTTCGAAAGGGCAGATTGTGTGGACAGGTAATGGTTGTCTGGTAAAAGGACAGGGCCATC
GCCAATTGGAGTATTTTGTTGATAATGGTCTGCTAGTTGAACGCTTCCATCTTCAATGTTGTGTCTAATT
TTGAAGTTAACTTTGATTCCATTCTTTTGTTTGTCTGCCATGATGTATACATTGTGTGAGTTATAGTTGT
ATTCCAATTTGTGTCCAAGAATGTTTCCATCTTCTTTAAAATCAATACCTTTTAACTCGATTCTATTAAC
AAGGGTATCACCTTCAAACTTGACTTCAGCACGTGTCTTGTAGTTCCCGTCATCTTTGAAAAATATAGTT
CTTTCCTGTACATAACCTTCGGGCATGGCACTCTTGAAAAAGTCATGCCGTTTCATATGATCTGGGTATC
TTGAAAAGCATTGAACACCATAAGTGAAAGTAGTGACAAGTGTTGGCCATGGAACAGGTAGTTTTCCAGT
AGTGCAAATAAATTTAAGGGTAAGTTTTCCGTATGTTGCATCACCTTCACCCTCTCCACTGACAGAAAAT
TTGTGCCCATTAACATCACCATCTAATTCAACAAGAATTGGGACAACTCCAGTGAAAAGTTCTTCTCCTT
TACTCATGGTACCAGATATATAAGATTGTGCCAAATCCACTTGTTTTTGAAGATTTTCAATCATTGATTC
ATATTCCCTTGTCTGATGATACATTTTTTGTTCCAATTCTACTTTTTCNCNTCNGTATGGAGATNCCATT
TCTAACATTTTCTTCTCCATATCTGCNTTTANATCAATNCCNTGTTTGTCNANAANTTCNTGTTGAGCAT
ATTNCAATCAATGGGTTGTTCAGCTATGCTGCNANTATGCCTGCTTGCCTGCTTCCGNGGATCATANACN
GAAAACGTGAGTCNCNAAAAACNCAAATCNGNGGTAAANANANGANTGTCNNTGTTTCCNTNAAAACANA
NCNTCGNTTCTGGCAGGCNNTNCCCCNCNTNAAATCCNNGAATCNAAACCCNCCCCAAAAAANNNGGNAA
NTNNCTNGGGGNCNNCNNNNCCCNNTNAAAAAAAAANCCCNNNNGGNNNNNNNNNNAAGGGNNNNTNNNA
AANCNNNNNNNNNNCCCCNANNNNAN
