>Addgene plasmid #14107 | pET_Unc653_GFP_His | addgene partial sequence | sequence record 20104 | 14107 with GFP-R
NNNNNNNNTNTTCTCCTTTACTCNTGGTACCAGATATATAAAGATTGTGCCAAATCCACTTGTTTTTGAA
GATTTTCAATCATTGATTCATATTCCCTTGTCTGATGATACATTTTTTGTTCCAATTCTACTTTTTCTCT
TCTGTATTGAGATTCCATTTCTAACATTTTCTTCTCCATATCTGCTTTTAGATCAATTCCTTGTTTGTCT
AGAAGTTCTTGTTGAGCATATTTCCAATCAATTGGTTGTTCAGCTATTGCTGCCAAGTTATGCCTGCTTT
GCCTTGCTTCCTGTGGATCATTATATCGGAAAACGTGATGTTCACCGAGAATAACTCTAGATCCTGTGTG
TAATACAGTAGGAGTTGTCACTTGTTTTCCATTTATATAGCAAGATGCATTCGGTTTCATTGTCAATGTC
ACATTTCCATCTTCGTTTATAAATTCACAATGTAATTCGAGAATCGCTTCTCCCGATAAGAGAATGTCTG
GACGATGTTCAGCTTCAGGGCGGCCGACGCTAGTTACTCCTTCTTTAAGATAATATATGAGACACTCTGA
CATCAATGGATCTTCATTCAAGTTAACTAAATGGGGTAACTTCTTTGGACTAAATACGCCTAATGTTGTT
CCATCTTCTGCACACGCAAGACCCATATCACGAAGTTCTTCCTCTCGTTGTTTTCTAATTTCTTCTGTAT
GAATTAATTTCTGNTCCCAAGT
