[The description below was written by a language model from this plasmid's Addgene catalogue record.]
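Description:
pET_Unc653_GFP_His is a bacterial expression plasmid built on the pET17 backbone (about 3.5 kb without insert) and selected with ampicillin. pET-series vectors normally drive the cloned gene from a T7 promoter, so expression requires an E. coli host that supplies T7 RNA polymerase. The use of T7 forward and reverse sequencing primers fits this arrangement, although the record does not list the promoter, terminator or origin of replication, and copy number is given as unknown. No feature table is provided, so the exact layout of the elements cannot be confirmed from the record.

The insert, roughly 2.7 kb and introduced by restriction enzyme cloning, encodes residues 1–653 of the Caenorhabditis elegans kinesin Unc104 (gene unc-104), the nematode counterpart of KIF1A. This truncated motor protein is fused at its C terminus to GFP and also carries a His tag; the position of the His tag is not stated explicitly, though the construct name suggests it follows GFP. The GFP moiety provides a fluorescent label for visualising the motor, while the His tag allows purification of the recombinant protein by metal-affinity chromatography.

The associated publication concerns conversion of Unc104/KIF1A into a processive motor upon dimerization. The plasmid is therefore presumably used to produce fluorescently tagged, purifiable Unc104 fragments for in vitro studies of motility and oligomeric state, although the record does not describe specific assays.
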