Addgene plasmid #14107: pET_Unc653_GFP_His
Depositing lab: Ron Vale. Depositing organization: University of California, San Francisco (UCSF). Publication: Conversion of Unc104/KIF1A kinesin into a processive motor after dimerization. Tomishige M, Klopfenstein DR, Vale RD. Science. 2002 Sep 27. 297(5590):2263-7. 10.1126/science.1073386 PubMed 12351789.
Backbone
  Vector backbone: pET17
  Backbone size w/o insert (bp): 3500
  Vector type: Bacterial Expression
Growth in bacteria
  Bacterial resistance: Ampicillin, 100 μg/mL
  Growth temperature: 37°C
  Growth strain: DH5alpha
  Copy number: Unknown
Gene/Insert
  Gene/Insert name: Unc104 (1-653) (alt names: Unc653_GFP; Unc104)
  Species: C. elegans (nematode)
  Insert size (bp): 2700
  Entrez Gene: unc-104 (a.k.a. CELE_C52E12.2)
  Tag / fusion protein: GFP (C terminal on backbone); His
  Cloning method: Restriction Enzyme
  Sequencing primers: 5′ T7F; 3′ T7R
Terms and licenses: Academic/Nonprofit Terms; Industry Terms: Not Available to Industry
How to cite: pET_Unc653_GFP_His was a gift from Ron Vale (Addgene plasmid # 14107 ; http://n2t.net/addgene:14107 ; RRID:Addgene_14107)
